Addgene plasmid #220198: pMRS-LacI-GFP
Purpose: mini-Tn7 GFP expression vector - LacI/pLac promoter
Depositing lab: Larry Halverson. Depositing organization: Iowa State University. Publication: Optimized CRISPR Interference System for Investigating Pseudomonas alloputida Genes Involved in Rhizosphere Microbiome Assembly. Roghair Stroud MN, Vang DX, Halverson LJ. ACS Synth Biol. 2024 Aug 20. doi: 10.1021/acssynbio.4c00312. PubMed 39163848.
Backbone
  Vector backbone: pMRS-GFP
  Vector type: Bacterial Expression, CRISPR
Growth in bacteria
  Bacterial resistance: Kanamycin and Gentamicin, 50 & 10 μg/mL
  Growth temperature: 37°C
  Growth strain: Pir1
  Copy number: High Copy
Gene/Insert
  Gene/Insert name: monomeric superfolder green fluorescent protein (alt names: msfGFP; GFP)
  Species: Synthetic
  Insert size (bp): 729
  Mutation: monomeric superfolder green fluorescent protein
  Promoter: LacI/pLac
  Cloning method: Restriction Enzyme; 5′ cloning site Unknown (unknown if destroyed)
Terms and licenses: Academic/Nonprofit Terms; Industry Terms: Not Available to Industry
How to cite: pMRS-LacI-GFP was a gift from Larry Halverson (Addgene plasmid # 220198 ; http://n2t.net/addgene:220198 ; RRID:Addgene_220198)
