[The description below was written by a language model from this plasmid's Addgene catalogue record and pLannotate feature annotations shown in this document.]
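Description:
pMRS-LacI-GFP is a mini-Tn7 delivery plasmid for placing an IPTG-regulated GFP reporter into a bacterial chromosome. It was deposited alongside work on an optimized CRISPR interference system for Pseudomonas alloputida. It is built on the pMRS-GFP backbone and replicates from the R6K γ origin, which requires the pi initiator protein. This explains its propagation in a pir-carrying E. coli strain and means it behaves as a suicide vector in hosts lacking pi. An incP oriT allows conjugative transfer into recipient bacteria. The backbone outside the transposon ends carries the aphA1 kanamycin resistance gene, so kanamycin and gentamicin together select for the intact plasmid in E. coli.

The transposable segment lies between the Tn7L and Tn7R ends, spanning the sequence origin of the circular map. It contains a gentamicin acetyltransferase gene driven by the class 1 integron Pc promoter and flanked by FRT sites, so the marker can be removed by FLP recombinase after integration. An rrnB T1 terminator sits next to the Tn7L end. The same segment carries lacI under the lacIq promoter, transcribed divergently from the reporter cassette. In that cassette, a lac operator lies beside a promoter that the annotation only partly matches to a lambda PL-derived element; the catalogue calls this arrangement LacI/pLac. It drives monomeric superfolder GFP, followed by a pUC-type multiple cloning site and the lambda t0 terminator. A short p15A origin fragment is also annotated but is unlikely to be functional.

Tn7 transposition, which normally requires transposase supplied in trans, would give single-copy insertion. The integrated cassette then allows measurement of LacI-controlled, inducible expression through fluorescence. The record does not detail the specific experiments beyond this purpose.
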