Features (pLannotate 1.2.2; 19 found; start..end, strand, type, name):
     82..1164    -  CDS            lacI: lac repressor; lacI; The lac repressor binds to the lac operator to inhibit transcription in E. coli. This inhibition can be relieved by adding lactose or isopropyl-β-D-thiogalactopyranoside (IPTG).
   1165..1242    -  promoter       lacIq promoter: lacI (mutant); In the lacIq allele, a single base change in the promoter boosts expression of the lacI gene about 10-fold.
   1438..1557    -  rep_origin     p15A ori (fragment): Plasmids containing the medium-copy-number p15A origin of replication can be propagated in E. coli cells that contain a second plasmid with the ColE1 origin.
   1615..1631    +  protein_bind   lac operator: The lac repressor binds to the lac operator to inhibit transcription in E. coli. This inhibition can be relieved by adding lactose or isopropyl-β-D-thiogalactopyranoside (IPTG). lac repressor encoded by lacI
   1631..1652    +  promoter       PLtetO-1 promoter (fragment): modified phage lambda PL promoter with tet operator sites (Lutz and Bujard, 1997)
   1774..2481    +  CDS            Superfolder GFP: Superfolder GFP is a basic (constitutively fluorescent) green fluorescent protein published in 2005, derived from Aequorea victoria. It is reported to be a very rapidly-maturing weak dimer.
   2485..2541    +  misc_feature   MCS: pUC18/19 multiple cloning site
   2549..2573    +  CDS            lacZα (fragment): LacZα fragment of β-galactosidase; lacZ fragment
   2584..2678    +  terminator     lambda t0 terminator: transcription terminator from phage lambda
   2682..2881    +  mobile_element Tn7R (fragment): mini-Tn7 element (right end of the Tn7 transposon) Tn7
   2991..3803    +  CDS            aphA1: KKA1_ECOLX - Also known as nptI. Protein inferred from homology: Swiss-Prot protein existence level 3. Resistance to kanamycin and structurally-related aminoglycosides, including amikacin. From Escherichia coli.
   3973..4081    +  oriT           oriT: incP origin of transfer
   4103..4491    -  rep_origin     R6K γ ori: γ replication origin from E. coli plasmid R6K; requires the R6K initiator protein pi for replication
   4500..4665    +  mobile_element Tn7L: mini-Tn7 element (left end of the Tn7 transposon) Tn7
   4679..4765    -  terminator     rrnB T1 terminator: Escherichia coli rrnB; transcription terminator T1 from the E. coli rrnB gene
   4814..4847    +  protein_bind   FRT (minimal): supports FLP-mediated excision but not integration (Turan and Bode, 2011) FLP recombinase from the Saccharomyces cerevisiae 2μ plasmid
   4977..5510    -  CDS            GmR: gentamycin acetyltransferase; aacC1; confers resistance to gentamycin
   5699..5727    -  promoter       Pc promoter: intI1 (promoter lies within the coding sequence); class 1 integron promoter
   5768..5815    +  protein_bind   FRT: FLP-mediated recombination occurs in the 8-bp core sequence TCTAGAAA (Turan and Bode, 2011). FLP recombinase from the Saccharomyces cerevisiae 2μ plasmid
>Addgene plasmid #220198 | pMRS-LacI-GFP | addgene full sequence | sequence record 438907 | Addgene NGS Result
AGAGCGCTTTTGAAGCTAATTCGATCATGCATGAGCGACGTCTTAATTAAAGTGAGCTAACTTACATTAA
TTGCGTTGCGCTCACTGCCCGCTTTCCAGTCGGGAAACCTGTCGTGCCAGCTGCATTAATGAATCGGCCA
ACGCGCGGGGAGAGGCGGTTTGCGTATTGGGCGCCAGGGTGGTTTTTCTTTTCACCAGTGAGACGGGCAA
CAGCTGATTGCCCTTCACCGCCTGGCCCTGAGAGAGTTGCAGCAAGCGGTCCACGCTGGTTTGCCCCAGC
AGGCGAAAATCCTGTTTGATGGTGGTTAACGGCGGGATATAACATGAGCTGTCTTCGGTATCGTCGTATC
CCACTACCGAGATATCCGCACCAACGCGCAGCCCGGACTCGGTAATGGCGCGCATTGCGCCCAGCGCCAT
CTGATCGTTGGCAACCAGCATCGCAGTGGGAACGATGCCCTCATTCAGCATTTGCATGGTTTGTTGAAAA
CCGGACATGGCACTCCAGTCGCCTTCCCGTTCCGCTATCGGCTGAATTTGATTGCGAGTGAGATATTTAT
GCCAGCCAGCCAGACGCAGACGCGCCGAGACAGAACTTAATGGGCCCGCTAACAGCGCGATTTGCTGGTG
ACCCAATGCGACCAGATGCTCCACGCCCAGTCGCGTACCGTCTTCATGGGAGAAAATAATACTGTTGATG
GGTGTCTGGTCAGAGACATCAAGAAATAACGCCGGAACATTAGTGCAGGCAGCTTCCACAGCAATGGCAT
CCTGGTCATCCAGCGGATAGTTAATGATCAGCCCACTGACGCGTTGCGCGAGAAGATTGTGCACCGCCGC
TTTACAGGCTTCGACGCCGCTTCGTTCTACCATCGACACCACCACGCTGGCACCCAGTTGATCGGCGCGA
GATTTAATCGCCGCGACAATTTGCGACGGCGCGTGCAGGGCCAGACTGGAGGTGGCAACGCCAATCAGCA
ACGACTGTTTGCCCGCCAGTTGTTGTGCCACGCGGTTGGGAATGTAATTCAGCTCCGCCATCGCCGCTTC
CACTTTTTCCCGCGTTTTCGCAGAAACGTGGCTGGCCTGGTTCACCACGCGGGAAACGGTCTGATAAGAG
ACACCGGCATACTCTGCGACATCGTATAACGTTACTGGTTTCACATTCACCACCCTGAATTGACTCTCTT
CCGGGCGCTATCATGCCATACCGCGAAAGGTTTTGCACCATTCGATGGTGTCAACGTAAATGCATGCCGC
TTGGGAGGCAGATAGGTAGGCATGGCCCCCATTTTCAATACAAGCAACGCATGAGAAAGCCCCCGGAAGA
TCACCTTCCGGGGGCTTTTTTATTGCGCTCCGGCAATTAAAAAAGCGGCTAACCACGCCGCTTTTTTTAC
GTCTGCAGGCGAATTGATCTGGTTTGACAGCTTATCACCAAGCCAGTTACCTCGGTTCAAAGAGTTGGTA
GCTCAGAGAACCTTCGAAAAACCGCCCTGCAAGGCGGTTTTTTCGTTTTCAGAGCAAGAGATTACGCGCA
GACCAAAACGATCTCAAGAAGATCATCTTATTAATCAGATAAAATATTATAAATGTGAGCGGATAACATT
GACATTGTGAGCGGATAACAAGATACTGAGCACATCAGCAGGTTTCACACAGGAAACCTAGGGCCCAAGT
TCACTTAAAAAGGAGATCAACAATGAAAGCAATTTTCGTACTGAAACATCTTAATCATGCTAAGGAGGTT
TTCTAATGATCATGGGAATTCATAAAGGTGAAGAACTGTTCACCGGTGTTGTTCCGATCCTGGTTGAACT
GGATGGTGATGTTAACGGCCACAAATTCTCTGTTCGTGGTGAAGGTGAAGGTGATGCAACCAACGGTAAA
CTGACCCTGAAATTCATCTGCACTACCGGTAAACTGCCGGTTCCATGGCCGACTCTGGTGACTACCCTGA
CCTATGGTGTTCAGTGTTTTTCTCGTTACCCGGATCACATGAAGCAGCATGATTTCTTCAAATCTGCAAT
GCCGGAAGGTTATGTACAGGAGCGCACCATTTCTTTCAAAGACGATGGCACCTACAAAACCCGTGCAGAG
GTTAAATTTGAAGGTGATACTCTGGTGAACCGTATTGAACTGAAAGGCATTGATTTCAAAGAGGACGGCA
ACATCCTGGGCCACAAACTGGAATATAACTTCAACTCCCATAACGTTTACATCACCGCAGACAAACAGAA
GAACGGTATCAAAGCTAACTTCAAAATTCGCCATAACGTTGAAGACGGTAGCGTACAGCTGGCGGACCAC
TACCAGCAGAACACTCCGATCGGTGATGGTCCGGTTCTGCTGCCGGATAACCACTACCTGTCCACCCAGT
CTAAACTGTCCAAAGACCCGAACGAAAAGCGCGACCACATGGTGCTGCTGGAGTTCGTTACTGCAGCAGG
TATCACGCACGGCATGGATGAACTCTACAAATAAGAATTCGAGCTCGGTACCCGGGGATCCTCTAGAGTC
GACCTGCAGGCATGCAAGCTTGCGGCCGCGTCGTGACTGGGAAAACCCTGGCGACTAGTCTTGGACTCCT
GTTGATAGATCCAGTAATGACCTCAGAACTCCATCTGGATTTGTTCAGAACGCTCGGTTGCCGCCGGGCG
TTTTTTATTGGTGAGAATCCAGCCACGCCCCTCTTTAATACGACGGGCAATTTGCACTTCAGAAAATGAA
GAGTTTGCTTTAGCCATAACAAAAGTCCAGTATGCTTTTTCACAGCATAACTGGACTGATTTCAGTTTAC
AACTATTCTGTCTAGTTTAAGACTTTATTGTCATAGTTTAGATCTATTTTGTTCAGTTTAAGACTTTATT
GTCCGCCCACAATTTAAATTTGTGTCTCAAAATCTCTGATGTTACATTGCACAAGATAAAAATATATCAT
CATGAACAATAAAACTGTCTGCTTACATAAACAGTAATACAAGGGGTGTTATGAGCCATATTCAGCGTGA
AACGAGCTGTAGCCGTCCGCGTCTGAACAGCAACATGGATGCGGATCTGTATGGCTATAAATGGGCGCGT
GATAACGTGGGTCAGAGCGGCGCGACCATTTATCGTCTGTATGGCAAACCGGATGCGCCGGAACTGTTTC
TGAAACATGGCAAAGGCAGCGTGGCGAACGATGTGACCGATGAAATGGTGCGTCTGAACTGGCTGACCGA
ATTTATGCCGCTGCCGACCATTAAACATTTTATTCGCACCCCGGATGATGCGTGGCTGCTGACCACCGCG
ATTCCGGGCAAAACCGCGTTTCAGGTGCTGGAAGAATATCCGGATAGCGGCGAAAACATTGTGGATGCGC
TGGCCGTGTTTCTGCGTCGTCTGCATAGCATTCCGGTGTGCAACTGCCCGTTTAACAGCGATCGTGTGTT
TCGTCTGGCCCAGGCGCAGAGCCGTATGAACAACGGCCTGGTGGATGCGAGCGATTTTGATGATGAACGT
AACGGCTGGCCGGTGGAACAGGTGTGGAAAGAAATGCATAAACTGCTGCCGTTTAGCCCGGATAGCGTGG
TGACCCACGGCGATTTTAGCCTGGATAACCTGATTTTCGATGAAGGCAAACTGATTGGCTGCATTGATGT
GGGCCGTGTGGGCATTGCGGATCGTTATCAGGATCTGGCCATTCTGTGGAACTGCCTGGGCGAATTTAGC
CCGAGCCTGCAAAAACGTCTGTTTCAGAAATATGGCATTGATAATCCGGATATGAACAAACTGCAATTTC
ATCTGATGCTGGATGAATTTTTCTAATAATTAATTGGACCGCGGTCCGCGCGTTGTCCTTTTCCGCTGCA
TAACCCTGCTTCGGGGTCATTATAGCGATTTTTTCGGTATATCCATCCTTTTTCGCACGATATACAGGAT
TTTGCCAAAGGGTTCGTGTAGACTTTCCTTGGTGTATCCAACGGCGTCAGCCGGGCAGGATAGGTGAAGT
AGGCCCACCCGCGAGCGGGTGTTCCTTCTTCACTGTCCCTTATTCGCACCTGGCGGTGCTCAACGGGAAT
CCTGCTCTGCGAGGCTGGCCGTAGGCCGGCCGGCGCGCCCCATGTCAGCCGTTAAGTGTTCCTGTGTCAC
TCAAAATTGCTTTGAGAGGCTCTAAGGGCTTCTCAGTGCGTTACATCCCTGGCTTGTTGTCCACAACCGT
TAAACCTTAAAGGCTTTAAAAGCCTTATATATTCTTTTTTTTCTTATAAAACTTAAAACCTTAGAGGCTA
TTTAAGTTGCTGATTTATATTAATTTTATTGTTCAAACATGAGAGCTTAGTACGTGAAACATGAGAGCTT
AGTACGTTAGCCATGAGAGCTTAGTACGTTAGCCATGAGGGTTTAGTTCGTTAAACATGAGAGCTTAGTA
CGTTAAACATGAGAGCTTAGTACGTGAAACATGAGAGCTTAGTACGTACTATCAACAGGTTGAACTGCTG
ATCTTCAGATCGGCGCGCCTGTGGGCGGACAAAATAGTTGGGAACTGGGAGGGGTGGAAATGGAGTTTTT
AAGGATTATTTAGGGAAGAGTGACAAAATAGATGGGAACTGGGTGTAGCGTCGTAAGCTAATACGAAAAT
TAAAAATGACAAAATAGTTTGGAACTAGATTTCACTTATCTGGTTTCTAGGGCGGCGGATTTGTCCTACT
CAGGAGAGCGTTCACCGACAAACAACAGATAAAACGAAAGGCCCAGTCTTTCGACTGAGCCTTTCGTTTT
ATTTGATGCCGACGTCCGGACGATCGAATTGGGGATCTTGAAGTACCTATTCCGAAGTTCCTATTCTCTA
GAAAGTATAGGAACTTCAGAGCGCTTTTGAAGCTGATGTGCTTAAAAACTTACTCAATGGAATTCTAGAT
CGAATTGGCCGCGGCGTTGTGACAATTTACCGAACAACTCCGCGGCCGGGAAGCCGATCTCGGCTTGAAC
GAATTGTTAGGTGGCGGTACTTGGGTCGATATCAAAGTGCATCACTTCTTCCCGTATGCCCAACTTTGTA
TAGAGAGCCACTGCGGGATCGTCACCGTAATCTGCTTGCACGTAGATCACATAAGCACCAAGCGCGTTGG
CCTCATGCTTGAGGAGATTGATGAGCGCGGTGGCAATGCCCTGCCTCCGGTGCTCGCCGGAGACTGCGAG
ATCATAGATATAGATCTCACTACGCGGCTGCTCAAACTTGGGCAGAACGTAAGCCGCGAGAGCGCCAACA
ACCGCTTCTTGGTCGAAGGCAGCAAGCGCGATGAATGTCTTACTACGGAGCAAGTTCCCGAGGTAATCGG
AGTCCGGCTGATGTTGGGAGTAGGTGGCTACGTCTCCGAACTCACGACCGAAAAGATCAAGAGCAGCCCG
CATGGATTTGACTTGGTCAGGGCCGAGCCTACATGTGCGAATGATGCCCATACTTGAGCCACCTAACTTT
GTTTTAGGGCGACTGCCCTGCTGCGTAACATCGTTGCTGCTGCGTAACATCGTTGCTGCTCCATAACATC
AAACATCGACCCACGGCGTAACGCGCTTGCTGCTTGGATGCCCGAGGCATAGACTGTACAAAAAAACAGT
CATAACAAGCCATGAAAACCGCCACTGCGCCGTTACCACCGCTGCGTTCGGTCAAGGTTCTGGACCAGTT
GCGTGAGCGCATACGCTACTTGCATTACAGTTTACGAACCGAACAGGCTTATGTCAATCCGATCCATTGC
TGTTGACAAAGGGAATCAGGGGATCTTGAAGTTCCTATTCCGAAGTTCCTATTCTCTAGAAAGTATAGGA
ACTTC
